>Addgene plasmid #76554 | AK5 gRNA (BRDN0001148870) | addgene full sequence | sequence record 186060 | Addgene Assembled Sequence
CCCGGGTGCAAAGATGGATAAAGTTTTAAACAGAGAGGAATCTTTGCAGCTAATGGACCTTCTAGGTCTT
GAAAGGAGTGGGAATTGGCTCCGGTGCCCGTCAGTGGGCAGAGCGCACATCGCCCACAGTCCCCGAGAAG
TTGGGGGGAGGGGTCGGCAATTGATCCGGTGCCTAGAGAAGGTGGCGCGGGGTAAACTGGGAAAGTGATG
TCGTGTACTGGCTCCGCCTTTTTCCCGAGGGTGGGGGAGAACCGTATATAAGTGCAGTAGTCGCCGTGAA
CGTTCTTTTTCGCAACGGGTTTGCCGCCAGAACACAGGTAAGTGCCGTGTGTGGTTCCCGCGGGCCTGGC
CTCTTTACGGGTTATGGCCCTTGCGTGCCTTGAATTACTTCCACCTGGCTGCAGTACGTGATTCTTGATC
CCGAGCTTCGGGTTGGAAGTGGGTGGGAGAGTTCGAGGCCTTGCGCTTAAGGAGCCCCTTCGCCTCGTGC
TTGAGTTGAGGCCTGGCCTGGGCGCTGGGGCCGCCGCGTGCGAATCTGGTGGCACCTTCGCGCCTGTCTC
GCTGCTTTCGATAAGTCTCTAGCCATTTAAAATTTTTGATGACCTGCTGCGACGCTTTTTTTCTGGCAAG
ATAGTCTTGTAAATGCGGGCCAAGATCTGCACACTGGTATTTCGGTTTTTGGGGCCGCGGGCGGCGACGG
GGCCCGTGCGTCCCAGCGCACATGTTCGGCGAGGCGGGGCCTGCGAGCGCGGCCACCGAGAATCGGACGG
GGGTAGTCTCAAGCTGGCCGGCCTGCTCTGGTGCCTGGCCTCGCGCCGCCGTGTATCGCCCCGCCCTGGG
CGGCAAGGCTGGCCCGGTCGGCACCAGTTGCGTGAGCGGAAAGATGGCCGCTTCCCGGCCCTGCTGCAGG
GAGCTCAAAATGGAGGACGCGGCGCTCGGGAGAGCGGGCGGGTGAGTCACCCACACAAAGGAAAAGGGCC
TTTCCGTCCTCAGCCGTCGCTTCATGTGACTCCACGGAGTACCGGGCGCCGTCCAGGCACCTCGATTAGT
TCTCGAGCTTTTGGAGTACGTCGTCTTTAGGTTGGGGGGAGGGGTTTTATGCGATGGAGTTTCCCCACAC
TGAGTGGGTGGAGACTGAAGTTAGGCCAGCTTGGCACTTGATGTAATTCTCCTTGGAATTTGCCCTTTTT
GAGTTTGGATCTTGGTTCATTCTCAAGCCTCAGACAGTGGTTCAAAGTTTTTTTCTTCCATTTCAGGTGT
CGTGACGTACGGCCACCATGACCGAGTACAAGCCCACGGTGCGCCTCGCCACCCGCGACGACGTCCCCAG
GGCCGTACGCACCCTCGCCGCCGCGTTCGCCGACTACCCCGCCACGCGCCACACCGTCGATCCGGACCGC
CACATCGAGCGGGTCACCGAGCTGCAAGAACTCTTCCTCACGCGCGTCGGGCTCGACATCGGCAAGGTGT
GGGTCGCGGACGACGGCGCCGCCGTGGCGGTCTGGACCACGCCGGAGAGCGTCGAAGCGGGGGCGGTGTT
CGCCGAGATCGGCCCGCGCATGGCCGAGTTGAGCGGTTCCCGGCTGGCCGCGCAGCAACAGATGGAAGGC
CTCCTGGCGCCGCACCGGCCCAAGGAGCCCGCGTGGTTCCTGGCCACCGTCGGAGTCTCGCCCGACCACC
AGGGCAAGGGTCTGGGCAGCGCCGTCGTGCTCCCCGGAGTGGAGGCGGCCGAGCGCGCCGGGGTGCCCGC
CTTCCTGGAGACCTCCGCGCCCCGCAACCTCCCCTTCTACGAGCGGCTCGGCTTCACCGTCACCGCCGAC
GTCGAGGTGCCCGAAGGACCGCGCACCTGGTGCATGACCCGCAAGCCCGGTGCCTGAACGCGTTAAGTCG
ACAATCAACCTCTGGATTACAAAATTTGTGAAAGATTGACTGGTATTCTTAACTATGTTGCTCCTTTTAC
GCTATGTGGATACGCTGCTTTAATGCCTTTGTATCATGCTATTGCTTCCCGTATGGCTTTCATTTTCTCC
TCCTTGTATAAATCCTGGTTGCTGTCTCTTTATGAGGAGTTGTGGCCCGTTGTCAGGCAACGTGGCGTGG
TGTGCACTGTGTTTGCTGACGCAACCCCCACTGGTTGGGGCATTGCCACCACCTGTCAGCTCCTTTCCGG
GACTTTCGCTTTCCCCCTCCCTATTGCCACGGCGGAACTCATCGCCGCCTGCCTTGCCCGCTGCTGGACA
GGGGCTCGGCTGTTGGGCACTGACAATTCCGTGGTGTTGTCGGGGAAATCATCGTCCTTTCCTTGGCTGC
TCGCCTGTGTTGCCACCTGGATTCTGCGCGGGACGTCCTTCTGCTACGTCCCTTCGGCCCTCAATCCAGC
GGACCTTCCTTCCCGCGGCCTGCTGCCGGCTCTGCGGCCTCTTCCGCGTCTTCGCCTTCGCCCTCAGACG
AGTCGGATCTCCCTTTGGGCCGCCTCCCCGCGTCGACTTTAAGACCAATGACTTACAAGGCAGCTGTAGA
TCTTAGCCACTTTTTAAAAGAAAAGGGGGGACTGGAAGGGCTAATTCACTCCCAACGAAGACAAGATCTG
CTTTTTGCTTGTACTGGGTCTCTCTGGTTAGACCAGATCTGAGCCTGGGAGCTCTCTGGCTAACTAGGGA
ACCCACTGCTTAAGCCTCAATAAAGCTTGCCTTGAGTGCTTCAAGTAGTGTGTGCCCGTCTGTTGTGTGA
CTCTGGTAACTAGAGATCCCTCAGACCCTTTTAGTCAGTGTGGAAAATCTCTAGCAGTACGTATAGTAGT
TCATGTCATCTTATTATTCAGTATTTATAACTTGCAAAGAAATGAATATCAGAGAGTGAGAGGAACTTGT
TTATTGCAGCTTATAATGGTTACAAATAAAGCAATAGCATCACAAATTTCACAAATAAAGCATTTTTTTC
ACTGCATTCTAGTTGTGGTTTGTCCAAACTCATCAATGTATCTTATCATGTCTGGCTCTAGCTATCCCGC
CCCTAACTCCGCCCATCCCGCCCCTAACTCCGCCCAGTTCCGCCCATTCTCCGCCCCATGGCTGACTAAT
TTTTTTTATTTATGCAGAGGCCGAGGCCGCCTCGGCCTCTGAGCTATTCCAGAAGTAGTGAGGAGGCTTT
TTTGGAGGCCTAGGGACGTACCCAATTCGCCCTATAGTGAGTCGTATTACGCGCGCTCACTGGCCGTCGT
TTTACAACGTCGTGACTGGGAAAACCCTGGCGTTACCCAACTTAATCGCCTTGCAGCACATCCCCCTTTC
GCCAGCTGGCGTAATAGCGAAGAGGCCCGCACCGATCGCCCTTCCCAACAGTTGCGCAGCCTGAATGGCG
AATGGG
[124 nt withheld, positions 3367-3490]
C
[91 nt withheld, positions 3492-3582]
A
[49 nt withheld, positions 3584-3632]
CCTTTGACGTTGGAGTCCACGTTCTTT
[37 nt withheld, positions 3660-3696]
ACCCTATCTCGGTCTATTCTTTTGATTTATAAGGGATTTTGCCGATTTCGGCCTATTGGTTAAAAAATGA
GCTGATTTAACAAAAATTTAACGCGAATTTTAACAAAATATTAACGCTTACAATTTAGGTGGCACTTTTC
GGGGAAATGTGCGCGGAACCCCTATTTGTTTATTTTTCTAAATACATTCAAATATGTATCCGCTCATGAG
ACAATAACCCTGATAAATGCTTCAATAATATTGAAAAAGGAAGAGTATGAGTATTCAACATTTCCGTGTC
GCCCTTATTCCCTTTTTTGCGGCATTTTGCCTTCCTGTTTTTGCTCACCCAGAAACGCTGGTGAAAGTAA
AAGATGCTGAAGATCAGTTGGGTGCACGAGTGGGTTACATCGAACTGGATCTCAACAGCGGTAAGATCCT
TGAGAGTTTTCGCCCCGAAGAACGTTTTCCAATGATGAGCACTTTTAAAGTTCTGCTATGTGGCGCGGTA
TTATCCCGTATTGACGCCGGGCAAGAGCAACTCGGTCGCCGCATACACTATTCTCAGAATGACTTGGTTG
AGTACTCACCAGTCACAGAAAAGCATCTTACGGATGGCATGACAGTAAGAGAATTATGCAGTGCTGCCAT
AACCATGAGTGATAACACTGCGGCCAACTTACTTCTGACAACGATCGGAGGACCGAAGGAGCTAACCGCT
TTTTTGCACAACATGGGGGATCATGTAACTCGCCTTGATCGTTGGGAACCGGAGCTGAATGAAGCCATAC
CAAACGACGAGCGTGACACCACGATGCCTGTAGCAATGGCAACAACGTTGCGCAAACTATTAACTGGCGA
ACTACTTACTCTAGCTTCCCGGCAACAATTAATAGACTGGATGGAGGCGGATAAAGTTGCAGGACCACTT
CTGCGCTCGGCCCTTCCGGCTGGCTGGTTTATTGCTGATAAATCTGGAGCCGGTGAGCGTGGGTCTCGCG
GTATCATTGCAGCACTGGGGCCAGATGGTAAGCCCTCCCGTATCGTAGTTATCTACACGACGGGGAGTCA
GGCAACTATGGATGAACGAAATAGACAGATCGCTGAGATAGGTGCCTCACTGATTAAGCATTGGTAACTG
TCAGACCAAGTTTACTCATATATACTTTAGATTGATTTAAAACTTCATTTTTAATTTAAAAGGATCTAGG
TGAAGATCCTTTTTGATAATCTCATGACCAAAATCCCTTAACGTGAGTTTTCGTTCCACTGAGCGTCAGA
CCCCGTAGAAAAGATCAAAGGATCTTCTTGAGATCCTTTTTTTCTGCGCGTAATCTGCTGCTTGCAAACA
AAAAAACCACCGCTACCAGCGGTGGTTTGTTTGCCGGATCAAGAGCTACCAACTCTTTTTCCGAAGGTAA
CTGGCTTCAGCAGAGCGCAGATACCAAATACTGTTCTTCTAGTGTAGCCGTAGTTAGGCCACCACTTCAA
GAACTCTGTAGCACCGCCTACATACCTCGCTCTGCTAATCCTGTTACCAGTGGCTGCTGCCAGTGGCGAT
AAGTCGTGTCTTACCGGGTTGGACTCAAGACGATAGTTACCGGATAAGGCGCAGCGGTCGGGCTGAACGG
GGGGTTCGTGCACACAGCCCAGCTTGGAGCGAACGACCTACACCGAACTGAGATACCTACAGCGTGAGCT
ATGAGAAAGCGCCACGCTTCCCGAAGGGAGAAAGGCGGACAGGTATCCGGTAAGCGGCAGGGTCGGAACA
GGAGAGCGCACGAGGGAGCTTCCAGGGGGAAACGCCTGGTATCTTTATAGTCCTGTCGGGTTTCGCCACC
TCTGACTTGAGCGTCGATTTTTGTGATGCTCGTCAGGGGGGCGGAGCCTATGGAAAAACGCCAGCAACGC
GGCCTTTTTACGGTTCCTGGCCTTTTGCTGGCCTTTTGCTCACATGTTCTTTCCTGCGTTATCCCCTGAT
TCTGTGGATAACCGTATTACCGCCTTTGAGTGAGCTGATACCGCTCGCCGCAGCCGAACGACCGAGCGCA
GCGAGTCAGTGAGCGAGGAAGCGGAAGAGCGCCCAATACGCAAACCGCCTCTCCCCGCGCGTTGGCCGAT
TCATTAATGCAGCTGGCACGACAGGTTTCCCGACTGGAAAGCGGGCAGTGAGCGCAACGCAATTAATGTG
AGTTAGCTCACTCATTAGGCACCCCAGGCTTTACACTTTATGCTTCCGGCTCGTATGTTGTGTGGAATTG
TGAGCGGATAACAATTTCACACAGGAAACAGCTATGACCATGATTACGCCAAGCGCGCAATTAACCCTCA
CTAAAGGGAACAAAAGCTGGAGCTGCAAGCTTAATGTAGTCTTATGCAATACTCTTGTAGTCTTGCAACA
TGGTAACGATGAGTTAGCAACATGCCTTACAAGGAGAGAAAAAGCACCGTGCATGCCGATTGGTGGAAGT
AAGGTGGTACGATCGTGCCTTATTAGGAAGGCAACAGACGGGTCTGACATGGATTGGACGAACCACTGAA
TTGCCGCATTGCAGAGATATTGTATTTAAGTGCCTAGCTCGATACATAAACGGGTCTCTCTGGTTAGACC
AGATCTGAGCCTGGGAGCTCTCTGGCTAACTAGGGAACCCACTGCTTAAGCCTCAATAAAGCTTGCCTTG
AGTGCTTCAAGTAGTGTGTGCCCGTCTGTTGTGTGACTCTGGTAACTAGAGATCCCTCAGACCCTTTTAG
TCAGTGTGGAAAATCTCTAGCAGTGGCGCCCGAACAGGGACTTGAAAGCGAAAGGGAAACCAGAGGAGCT
CTCTCGACGCAGGACTCGGCTTGCTGAAGCGCGCACGGCAAGAGGCGAGGGGCGGCGACTGGTGAGTACG
CCAAAAATTTTGACTAGCGGAGGCTAGAAGGAGAGAGATGGGTGCGAGAGCGTCAGTATTAAGCGGGGGA
GAATTAGATCGCGATGGGAAAAAATTCGGTTAAGGCCAGGGGGAAAGAAAAAATATAAATTAAAACATAT
AGTATGGGCAAGCAGGGAGCTAGAACGATTCGCAGTTAATCCTGGCCTGTTAGAAACATCAGAAGGCTGT
AGACAAATACTGGGACAGCTACAACCATCCCTTCAGACAGGATCAGAAGAACTTAGATCATTATATAATA
CAGTAGCAACCCTCTATTGTGTGCATCAAAGGATAGAGATAAAAGACACCAAGGAAGCTTTAGACAAGAT
AGAGGAAGAGCAAAACAAAAGTAAGACCACCGCACAGCAAGCGGCCGCTGATCTTCAGACCTGGAGGAGG
AGATATGAGGGACAATTGGAGAAGTGAATTATATAAATATAAAGTAGTAAAAATTGAACCATTAGGAGTA
GCACCCACCAAGGCAAAGAGAAGAGTGGTGCAGAGAGAAAAAAGAGCAGTGGGAATAGGAGCTTTGTTCC
TTGGGTTCTTGGGAGCAGCAGGAAGCACTATGGGCGCAGCGTCAATGACGCTGACGGTACAGGCCAGACA
ATTATTGTCTGGTATAGTGCAGCAGCAGAACAATTTGCTGAGGGCTATTGAGGCGCAACAGCATCTGTTG
CAACTCACAGTCTGGGGCATCAAGCAGCTCCAGGCAAGAATCCTGGCTGTGGAAAGATACCTAAAGGATC
AACAGCTCCTGGGGATTTGGGGTTGCTCTGGAAAACTCATTTGCACCACTGCTGTGCCTTGGAATGCTAG
TTGGAGTAATAAATCTCTGGAACAGATTTGGAATCACACGACCTGGATGGAGTGGGACAGAGAAATTAAC
AATTACACAAGCTTAATACACTCCTTAATTGAAGAATCGCAAAACCAGCAAGAAAAGAATGAACAAGAAT
TATTGGAATTAGATAAATGGGCAAGTTTGTGGAATTGGTTTAACATAACAAATTGGCTGTGGTATATAAA
ATTATTCATAATGATAGTAGGAGGCTTGGTAGGTTTAAGAATAGTTTTTGCTGTACTTTCTATAGTGAAT
AGAGTTAGGCAGGGATATTCACCATTATCGTTTCAGACCCACCTCCCAACCCCGAGGGGACCCAGAGAGG
GCCTATTTCCCATGATTCCTTCATATTTGCATATACGATACAAGGCTGTTAGAGAGATAATTAGAATTAA
TTTGACTGTAAACACAAAGATATTAGTACAAAATACGTGACGTAGAAAGTAATAATTTCTTGGGTAGTTT
GCAGTTTTAAAATTATGTTTTAAAATGGACTATCATATGCTTACCGTAACTTGAAAGTATTTCGATTTCT
TGGCTTTATATATCTTGTGGAAAGGACGAAACACCGACTCAAACTTTCCATATCGGGTTTTAGAGCTAGA
AATAGCAAGTTAAAATAAGGCTAGTCCGTTATCAACTTGAAAAAGTGGCACCGAGTCGGTGCTTTTTTAA
GCTTGGCGTAACTAGATCTTGAGACAAATGGCAGTATTCATCCACAATTTTAAAAGAAAAGGGGGGATTG
GGGGGTACAGTGCAGGGGAAAGAATAGTAGACATAATAGCAACAGACATACAAACTAAAGAATTACAAAA
ACAAATTACAAAAATTCAAAATTTTCGGGTTTATTACAGGGACAGCAGAGATCCACTTTGGCGCCGGCTC
GAGGGGG
Features (pLannotate 1.2.2; 29 found; start..end, strand, type, name):
     14..80      +  CDS            small t antigen (fragment): SV40 (simian virus 40) small t antigen
    106..317     +  promoter       EF-1α core promoter: core promoter for human elongation factor EF-1α
    318..1256    +  intron         EF-1α intron A: intron upstream of the start codon of human EF-1α
   1278..1877    +  CDS            PuroR (fragment): puromycin N-acetyltransferase; pac from Streptomyces; confers resistance to puromycin
   1893..2481    +  misc_feature   WPRE: woodchuck hepatitis virus posttranscriptional regulatory element
   2532..2551    +  misc_feature   cPPT/CTS (fragment): central polypurine tract and central termination sequence of HIV-1
   2553..2786    +  LTR            3' LTR (ΔU3): self-inactivating 3' long terminal repeat (LTR) from HIV-1
   2864..2985    +  polyA_signal   SV40 poly(A) signal: SV40 polyadenylation signal
   3025..3160    +  rep_origin     SV40 ori: SV40 origin of replication
   3181..3199    -  promoter       T7 promoter: promoter for bacteriophage T7 RNA polymerase
   3207..3362    +  CDS            lacZα (fragment): LacZα fragment of β-galactosidase; lacZ fragment
   3367..3795    +  rep_origin     f1 ori (sequence partly withheld): f1 bacteriophage origin of replication; arrow indicates direction of (+) strand synthesis
   3848..3952    +  promoter       AmpR promoter: bla
   3953..4813    +  CDS            AmpR: β-lactamase; bla; confers resistance to ampicillin, carbenicillin, and related antibiotics
   4984..5572    +  rep_origin     ori: high-copy-number ColE1/pMB1/pBR322/pUC origin of replication
   5755..5847    +  CDS            lacI (fragment): lac repressor; lacI; The lac repressor binds to the lac operator to inhibit transcription in E. coli. This inhibition can be relieved by adding lactose or isopropyl-β-D-thiogalactopyranoside (IPTG).
   5860..5881    +  protein_bind   CAP binding site: CAP binding activates transcription in the presence of cAMP. E. coli catabolite activator protein
   5896..5926    +  promoter       lac promoter: promoter for the E. coli lac operon
   5934..5950    +  protein_bind   lac operator: The lac repressor binds to the lac operator to inhibit transcription in E. coli. This inhibition can be relieved by adding lactose or isopropyl-β-D-thiogalactopyranoside (IPTG). lac repressor encoded by lacI
   5995..6013    +  promoter       T3 promoter: promoter for bacteriophage T3 RNA polymerase
   6041..6267    +  promoter       RSV promoter: Rous sarcoma virus enhancer/promoter
   6268..6448    +  LTR            5' LTR (truncated): truncated 5' long terminal repeat (LTR) from HIV-1
   6495..6620    +  misc_feature   HIV-1 Ψ: packaging signal of human immunodeficiency virus type 1
   6604..6967    +  CDS            HIV-1 gag (fragment): gag protein from human immunodeficiency virus 1; gag
   7113..7346    +  misc_feature   RRE: The Rev response element (RRE) of HIV-1 allows for Rev-dependent mRNA export from the nucleus to the cytoplasm.
   7723..7749    +  CDS            Rev (fragment): human immunodeficiency virus 1 (HIV-1) Rev protein; rev; enhances nuclear export of unspliced and incompletely spliced viral mRNAs
   7753..7993    +  promoter       U6 promoter: RNA polymerase III promoter for human U6 snRNA
   8023..8098    +  misc_RNA       gRNA scaffold: guide RNA scaffold for the Streptococcus pyogenes CRISPR/Cas9 system
   8154..8271    +  misc_feature   cPPT/CTS: central polypurine tract and central termination sequence of HIV-1
