[The description below was written by a language model from this plasmid's Addgene catalogue record and pLannotate feature annotations shown in this document.]
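Description:
AK5 gRNA (BRDN0001148870) is a third-generation lentiviral guide RNA plasmid built on the lentiGuide-Puro backbone, carrying a single sgRNA directed against human AK5 (adenylate kinase 5). The guide was designed against two AK5 reference transcripts and belongs to a human kinome gRNA collection. In bacteria the roughly 8.3 kb plasmid is maintained at high copy through a ColE1/pUC-type origin and selected with ampicillin via β-lactamase. An f1 origin, an SV40 origin and residual lac and T7/T3 promoter elements are also present in the backbone.

The lentiviral transfer cassette begins with an RSV promoter fused to a truncated HIV-1 5' LTR, which drives Tat-independent production of genomic RNA in packaging cells. It is followed by the Ψ packaging signal with a gag fragment, the Rev response element for nuclear export, and a central polypurine tract that aids nuclear import. Within this frame, a human U6 RNA polymerase III promoter expresses the AK5-targeting spacer joined to the Streptococcus pyogenes Cas9 guide scaffold. A separate EF-1α promoter with its first intron drives puromycin N-acetyltransferase, so transduced mammalian cells can be selected with puromycin. A WPRE enhances transcript expression. The ΔU3 3' LTR makes the integrated provirus self-inactivating, and an SV40 polyadenylation signal lies downstream of it.

The plasmid does not encode Cas9. It is meant to be used with a separate Cas9 lentivector or in cells that already express Cas9, typically to disrupt AK5 by CRISPR knockout in human cells.
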