Addgene plasmid #76554: AK5 gRNA (BRDN0001148870)
Purpose: 3rd generation lentiviral gRNA plasmid targeting human AK5
Depositing lab: John Doench & David Root. Depositing organization: Broad Institute. Publication: Optimized sgRNA design to maximize activity and minimize off-target effects of CRISPR-Cas9. Doench JG, Fusi N, Sullender M, Hegde M, Vaimberg EW, Donovan KF, Smith I, Tothova Z, Wilen C, Orchard R, Virgin HW, Listgarten J, Root DE. Nat Biotechnol. 2016 Jan 18. doi: 10.1038/nbt.3437. PubMed 26780180.
Backbone
  Vector backbone: lentiGuide-Puro
  Backbone manufacturer: Zhang Lab (Addgene plasmid # 52963)
  Vector type: Mammalian Expression, Lentiviral, CRISPR
  Selectable markers: Puromycin
Growth in bacteria
  Bacterial resistance: Ampicillin, 100 μg/mL
  Growth temperature: 37°C
  Growth strain: DH5alpha
  Copy number: High Copy
Gene/Insert
  Gene/Insert name: AK5 (alt names: AK5; NM_012093.3)
  gRNA/shRNA sequence: ACTCAAACTTTCCATATCGG
  Species: H. sapiens (human)
  Entrez Gene: AK5 (a.k.a. AK6)
  Promoter: hU6
  Cloning method: Unknown
  Sequencing primers: 5′ U6-F; 3′ pS2-R
Terms and licenses: Academic/Nonprofit Terms; Industry Terms: Not Available to Industry
Depositor comments: The gRNA was designed to target the following Genbank reference sequence(s): NM_012093.3,NM_174858.2. Note that this plasmid does NOT contain Cas9. It should be used in conjunction with lentiCas9-Blast (Addgene #52962) or otherwise with cell lines already expressing Cas9. Browse the full kinome gRNA library at http://www.addgene.org/pooled-library/broadgpp-human-kinome/ or visit http://www.broadinstitute.org/rnai/public/ for detailed protocols and information.
How to cite: AK5 gRNA (BRDN0001148870) was a gift from John Doench & David Root (Addgene plasmid # 76554 ; http://n2t.net/addgene:76554 ; RRID:Addgene_76554)
