>Addgene plasmid #76554 | AK5 gRNA (BRDN0001148870) | depositor partial sequence | sequence record 144014 | Target Sequence
ACTCAAACTTTCCATATCGG
