>Addgene plasmid #76554 | AK5 gRNA (BRDN0001148870) | addgene partial sequence | sequence record 186059 | hU6-F
GTAGAAAGTAATAATTTCTTGGGTAGTTTGCAGTTTTAAAATTATGTTTTAAAATGGACTATCATATGCT
TACCGTAACTTGAAAGTATTTCGATTTCTTGGCTTTATATATCTTGTGGAAAGGACGAAACACCGACTCA
AACTTTCCATATCGGGTTTTAGAGCTAGAAATAGCAAGTTAAAATAAGGCTAGTCCGTTATCAACTTGAA
AAAGTGGCACCGAGTCGGTGCTTTTTTAAGCTTGGCGTAACTAGATCTTGAGACAAATGGCAGTATTCAT
CCACAATTTTAAAAGAAAAGGGGGGATTGGGGGGTACAGTGCAGGGGAAAGAATAGTAGACATAATAGCA
ACAGACATACAAACTAAAGAATTACAAAAACAAATTACAAAAATTCAAAATTTTCGGGTTTATTACAGGG
ACAGCAGAGATCCACTTTGGCGCCGGCTCGAGGGGGCCCGGGTGCAAAGATGGATAAAGTTTTAAACAGA
GAGGAATCTTTGCAGCTAATGGACCTTCTAGGTCTTGAAAGGAGTGGGAATTGGCTCCGGTGCCCGTCAG
TGGGCAGAGC
